Addgene plasmid #65926: pINTO-NFH::hSNRNP70
Purpose: Expression of human SNRNP70 fused to Flag-HA tag (N-terminus)
Depositing lab: Roberto Bonasio. Depositing organization: University of Pennsylvania. Publication: In Vivo Proximity Labeling for the Detection of Protein-Protein and Protein-RNA Interactions. Beck DB, Narendra V, Drury WJ 3rd, Casey R, Jansen PW, Yuan ZF, Garcia BA, Vermeulen M, Bonasio R. J Proteome Res. 2014 Dec 5;13(12):6135-43. doi: 10.1021/pr500196b. Epub 2014 Oct 29. PubMed 25311790.
Backbone
  Vector backbone: pINTO-NFH
  Backbone manufacturer: custom
  Backbone size w/o insert (bp): 6743
  Total vector size (bp): 8060
  Vector type: Mammalian Expression
  Selectable markers: Zeocin
Growth in bacteria
  Bacterial resistance: Ampicillin, 100 μg/mL
  Growth temperature: 37°C
  Growth strain: XL10 Gold
  Copy number: High Copy
Gene/Insert
  Gene/Insert name: small nuclear ribonucleoprotein 70kDa (U1)
  Species: H. sapiens (human)
  Mutation: Two silent mutations
  GenBank ID: NM_003089.5
  Entrez Gene: SNRNP70 (a.k.a. RNPU1Z, RPU1, SNRP70, Snp1, U1-70K, U170K, U1AP, U1RNP)
  Promoter: CMV/TO
  Tag / fusion protein: FLAG-HA (N terminal on backbone)
  Cloning method: Restriction Enzyme; 5′ cloning site BamHi (not destroyed); 3′ cloning site XhoI (not destroyed)
  Sequencing primers: 5′ CTC GTT TAG TGA ACC GTC AG; 3′ AGATGGCTGGCAACTAGAAG
Terms and licenses: Academic/Nonprofit Terms; Industry Terms: Not Available to Industry
How to cite: pINTO-NFH::hSNRNP70 was a gift from Roberto Bonasio (Addgene plasmid # 65926 ; http://n2t.net/addgene:65926 ; RRID:Addgene_65926)
