[The description below was written by a language model from this plasmid's Addgene catalogue record and pLannotate feature annotations shown in this document.]
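Description:
pINTO-NFH::hSNRNP70 is an 8,060 bp mammalian expression plasmid built on the custom pINTO-NFH backbone. It expresses human SNRNP70, the U1 small nuclear ribonucleoprotein 70 kDa protein (U1-70K), with an N-terminal FLAG-HA tandem epitope tag supplied by the backbone. The roughly 1.3 kb coding sequence was inserted between BamHI and XhoI sites, both of which are retained, and it carries two silent mutations relative to the reference transcript. Transcription is driven by a CMV/TO promoter. The feature table shows this as a CMV enhancer and a truncated CMV core promoter followed by two tet operator-like elements, and a bovine growth hormone polyadenylation signal terminates the transcript. This type of promoter is constitutive in ordinary cells. In cells that express the Tet repressor it is held off until tetracycline or doxycycline is added, so expression can be made inducible in a suitable host line.

In E. coli the plasmid is maintained at high copy through a ColE1/pUC-type origin and selected with ampicillin via the bla gene. An f1 origin is also present. For mammalian selection, an SV40 early promoter paired with the bacterial EM7 promoter drives the Sh ble gene, which confers Zeocin resistance, followed by an SV40 polyadenylation signal. This cassette allows stable cell lines to be derived. The automated annotation also reports short fragments such as NAP1, lacI, lac promoter/operator and bom. These appear to be backbone remnants or partial matches rather than functional payload.

The dual FLAG-HA tag is suited to detection and sequential affinity purification. The associated publication concerns in vivo proximity labeling to detect protein-protein and protein-RNA interactions, which is consistent with use of this tagged U1 snRNP component in such assays.
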