Features (pLannotate 1.2.2; 26 found; start..end, strand, type, name):
     36..88      -  misc_feature   bom (fragment): basis of mobility region from pBR322
    762..1163    +  CDS            NAP1 (fragment): NAP1_YEAST - Experimental evidence at protein level: Swiss-Prot protein existence level 1. Acidic protein, which assembles histones into an octamer (in vitro). Involved in the regulation of the localization and the function of the septins during mitosis. Involved in the function of B-type cyclins. From Saccharomyces cerevisiae (strain ATCC 204508 / S288c) (Baker's yeast).
   1223..1602    +  enhancer       CMV enhancer: human cytomegalovirus immediate early enhancer
   1675..1692    -  promoter       CMV promoter (fragment): human cytomegalovirus (CMV) immediate early promoter
   1755..1806    +  promoter       CMVd2 promoter: truncated human cytomegalovirus (CMV) immediate early promoter that yields moderately reduced expression relative to the full-length promoter
   1808..1827    +  promoter       PLtetO-1 promoter (fragment): modified phage lambda PL promoter with tet operator sites (Lutz and Bujard, 1997)
   1829..1848    +  promoter       PLtetO-1 promoter (fragment): modified phage lambda PL promoter with tet operator sites (Lutz and Bujard, 1997)
   1856..1889    +  promoter       TRE3GV promoter (fragment): 3rd-generation Tet-responsive promoter that can be activated by binding of Tet-On® 3G, optimized for retroviral and lentiviral vectors
   1973..1997    +  CDS            3xFLAG (fragment): three tandem FLAG® epitope tags
   2006..2032    +  CDS            3xHA (fragment): three tandem HA epitope tags
   2093..3403    +  CDS            SNRNP70: RU17_HUMAN - Also known as RNPU1Z, RPU1, SNRP70, U1AP1. Experimental evidence at protein level: Swiss-Prot protein existence level 1. [Isoform 4]: Truncated isoforms that lack the RRM domain cannot bind U1-snRNA. From Homo sapiens (Human).
   3453..3677    +  polyA_signal   bGH poly(A) signal: bovine growth hormone polyadenylation signal
   3681..3702    +  promoter       SV40 promoter (fragment): SV40 enhancer and early promoter
   3723..4151    +  rep_origin     f1 ori (sequence partly withheld): f1 bacteriophage origin of replication; arrow indicates direction of (+) strand synthesis
   4165..4494    +  promoter       SV40 promoter: SV40 enhancer and early promoter
   4542..4589    +  promoter       EM7 promoter: synthetic bacterial promoter&nbsp
   4608..4982    +  CDS            BleoR: antibiotic-binding protein; Sh ble from Streptoalloteichus hindustanus; confers resistance to bleomycin, phleomycin, and Zeocin™
   4992..5117    +  CDS            ble (fragment): BLE_KLEPN - Experimental evidence at protein level: Swiss-Prot protein existence level 1. Binding protein with a strong affinity to the bleomycin family of antibiotics. Binds to CL990; an antimitotic-antibiotic compound. From Klebsiella pneumoniae.
   5112..5233    +  polyA_signal   SV40 poly(A) signal: SV40 polyadenylation signal
   5306..5322    -  protein_bind   lac operator: The lac repressor binds to the lac operator to inhibit transcription in E. coli. This inhibition can be relieved by adding lactose or isopropyl-β-D-thiogalactopyranoside (IPTG). lac repressor encoded by lacI
   5330..5360    -  promoter       lac promoter: promoter for the E. coli lac operon
   5375..5396    -  protein_bind   CAP binding site: CAP binding activates transcription in the presence of cAMP. E. coli catabolite activator protein
   5409..5501    -  CDS            lacI (fragment): lac repressor; lacI; The lac repressor binds to the lac operator to inhibit transcription in E. coli. This inhibition can be relieved by adding lactose or isopropyl-β-D-thiogalactopyranoside (IPTG).
   6316..6901    -  rep_origin     ori: high-copy-number ColE1/pMB1/pBR322/pUC origin of replication
   7072..7932    -  CDS            AmpR: β-lactamase; bla; confers resistance to ampicillin, carbenicillin, and related antibiotics
   7933..8037    -  promoter       AmpR promoter: bla
>Addgene plasmid #65926 | pINTO-NFH::hSNRNP70 | addgene full sequence | sequence record 119727 | Addgene assembled full plasmid sequence
CTGACGTCGACGGATCGGGAGATCTCCCGATCCCCTATGGTGCACTCTCAGTACAATCTGCTCTGATGCC
GCATAGTTAAGCCAGTATCTGCTCCCTGCTTGTGTGTTGGAGGTCGCTGAGTAGTGCGCGAGCAAAATTT
AAGCTACAACAAGGCAAGGCTTGACCGACAATTGTTAATTAAGCTAGCAGTCTGCAATGAGTTCGAGTTG
GCGCGCCTGTCATTCTAAATCTCTCTTTCAGCCTAAAGCTTTTTCCCCGTATCCCCCCAGGTGTCTGCAG
GCTCAAAGAGCAGCGAGAAGCGTTCAGAGGAAAGCGATCCCGTGCCACCTTCCCCGTGCCCGGGCTGTCC
CCGCACGCTGCCGGCTCGGGGATGCGGGGGGAGCGCCGGACCGGAGCGGAGCCCCGGGCGGCTCGCTGCT
GCCCCCTAGCGGGGGAGGGACGTAATTACATCCCTGGGGGCTTTGGGAGGGGGCTGTCCCCGTGAGCTCC
CAGGCGCGCCTGTCATTCTAAATCTCTCTTTCAGCCTAAAGCTTTTTCCCCGTATCCCCCCAGGTGTCTG
CAGGCTCAAAGAGCAGCGAGAAGCGTTCAGAGGAAAGCGATCCCGTGCCACCTTCCCCGTGCCCGGGCTG
TCCCCGCACGCTGCCGGCTCGGGGATGCGGGGGGAGCGCCGGACCGGAGCGGAGCCCCGGGCGGCTCGCT
GCTGCCCCCTAGCGGGGGAGGGACGTAATTACATCCCTGGGGGCTTTGGGGGGGGGCTGTCCCCGTGAGC
TCCCAGGCGCGCCAACTCGGTACTCGGGGATGCTAGCGCACCATCAACGAGGAGGACATCTTGGCTAACC
AACCCCTGTTGTTACAGTCCATCCAGGACAGACTTGGCTCGCTGGTGGGCCAGGACAGCGGGTATGTGGG
GGGTCTTCCCAAGAACGTTAAGGAAAAGCTGCTGAGCTTGAAGACTTTACAAAGCGAGCTATTCGAAGTT
GAAAAGGAATTTCAGGTGGAGATGTTTGAGCTAGAGAACAAGTTTCTGCAGAAGTACAAGCCCATTTGGG
AGCAGCGGTCCAGGATCATTTCAGGACAAGAGCAACCCAAGCCGGAACAGATCGCAAAGGGCCAAGAGAT
TGTGGAGTCACTCAATGAGACGGAGTTGCAATTGCATGAAGAATCTGCTTAGGGTTAGGCGTTTTGCGCT
GCTTCGCGATGTACGGGCCAGATATACGCGTTGACATTGATTATTGACTAGTTATTAATAGTAATCAATT
ACGGGGTCATTAGTTCATAGCCCATATATGGAGTTCCGCGTTACATAACTTACGGTAAATGGCCCGCCTG
GCTGACCGCCCAACGACCCCCGCCCATTGACGTCAATAATGACGTATGTTCCCATAGTAACGCCAATAGG
GACTTTCCATTGACGTCAATGGGTGGAGTATTTACGGTAAACTGCCCACTTGGCAGTACATCAAGTGTAT
CATATGCCAAGTACGCCCCCTATTGACGTCAATGACGGTAAATGGCCCGCCTGGCATTATGCCCAGTACA
TGACCTTATGGGACTTTCCTACTTGGCAGTACATCTACGTATTAGTCATCGCTATTACCATGGTGATGCG
GTTTTGGCAGTACATCAATGGGCGTGGATAGCGGTTTGACTCACGGGGATTTCCAAGTCTCCACCCCATT
GACGTCAATGGGAGTTTGTTTTGGAACCAAAATCAACGGGACTTTCCAAAATGTCGTAACAACTCCGCCC
CATTGACGCAAATGGGCGGTAGGCGTGTACGGTGGGAGGTCTATATAAGCAGAGCTCTCCCTATCAGTGA
TAGAGATCTCCCTATCAGTGATAGAGATCGTCGACGAGCTCGTTTAGTGAACCGTCAGATCGCCTGGAGA
CGCCATCCACGCTGTTTTGACCTCCATAGAAGACACCGGGACCGATCCAGCCTCCGGACTCTAGCGTTTA
AAGGCCACCATGGATTACAAGGATGACGACGATAAGGGCTCCGGATACCCATACGATGTGCCAGATTACG
CTGGCAGCGAGAACCTGTACTTCCAGGGCTCCGGAACCGGTAGCGGTACCGAGCTCGGATCCATGACCCA
GTTCCTGCCGCCCAACCTTCTGGCCCTCTTTGCCCCCCGTGACCCTATTCCATACCTGCCACCCCTGGAG
AAACTGCCACATGAAAAACACCACAATCAACCTTATTGTGGCATTGCGCCGTACATTCGAGAGTTTGAGG
ACCCCCGAGATGCCCCTCCTCCAACTCGTGCTGAAACCCGAGAGGAGCGCATGGAGAGGAAAAGACGGGA
AAAGATTGAGCGGCGACAGCAAGAAGTGGAGACAGAGCTTAAAATGTGGGACCCTCACAATGATCCCAAT
GCTCAGGGGGATGCCTTCAAGACTCTCTTCGTGGCGAGAGTGAATTATGACACAACAGAATCCAAGCTCC
GGAGAGAGTTTGAGGTGTACGGACCTATCAAAAGAATACACATGGTCTACAGTAAGCGGTCAGGAAAGCC
CCGTGGCTATGCCTTCATCGAGTACGAACACGAGCGAGACATGCACTCCGCTTACAAACACGCAGATGGC
AAGAAGATTGATGGCAGGAGGGTCCTTGTGGACGTGGAGAGGGGCCGAACCGTGAAGGGCTGGAGGCCCC
GGCGGCTAGGAGGAGGCCTCGGTGGTACCAGAAGAGGAGGGGCTGATGTGAACATCCGGCATTCAGGCCG
CGATGACACCTCCCGCTACGATGAGAGGCCCGGCCCCTCCCCGCTTCCGCACAGGGACCGGGACCGGGAC
CGTGAGCGGGAGCGCAGAGAGCGGAGCCGGGAGCGAGACAAGGAGCGAGAACGGCGACGCTCCCGCTCCC
GGGACCGGCGGAGGCGCTCACGGAGTCGCGACAAGGAGGAGCGGAGGCGCTCCAGGGAGCGGAGCAAGGA
CAAGGACCGGGACCGGAAGCGGCGAAGCAGCCGGAGTCGGGAGCGGGCCCGGCGGGAGCGGGAGCGCAAG
GAGGAGCTGCGTGGTGGCGGTGGCGACATGGCGGAGCCCTCCGAGGCGGGTGACGCGCCCCCTGATGATG
GGCCTCCAGGGGAGCTCGGGCCTGACGGCCCTGACGGTCCAGAGGAAAAGGGCCGGGATCGTGACCGGGA
GCGACGGCGGAGCCACCGGAGCGAGCGCGAGCGGCGCCGGGACCGGGATCGTGACCGTGACCGTGACCGC
GAGCACAAACGGGGGGAGCGGGGCAGTGAGCGGGGCAGGGATGAGGCCCGAGGTGGGGGCGGTGGCCAGG
ACAACGGGCTGGAGGGTCTGGGCAACGACAGCCGAGACATGTACATGGAGTCTGAGGGCGGCGACGGCTA
CCTGGCTCCGGAGAATGGGTATTTGATGGAGGCTGCGCCGGAGTGATGACTCGAGTCTAGAGGGCCCGTT
TAAACCCGCTGATCAGCCTCGACTGTGCCTTCTAGTTGCCAGCCATCTGTTGTTTGCCCCTCCCCCGTGC
CTTCCTTGACCCTGGAAGGTGCCACTCCCACTGTCCTTTCCTAATAAAATGAGGAAATTGCATCGCATTG
TCTGAGTAGGTGTCATTCTATTCTGGGGGGTGGGGTGGGGCAGGACAGCAAGGGGGAGGATTGGGAAGAC
AATAGCAGGCATGCTGGGGATGCGGTGGGCTCTATGGCTTCTGAGGCGGAAAGAACCAGCTGGGGCTCTA
GGGGGTATCCCC
[124 nt withheld, positions 3723-3846]
C
[91 nt withheld, positions 3848-3938]
A
[49 nt withheld, positions 3940-3988]
CCTTTGACGTTGGAGTCCACGTTCTTT
[37 nt withheld, positions 4016-4052]
ACCCTATCTCGGTCTATTCTTTTGATTTATAAGGGATTTTGCCGATTTCGGCCTATTGGTTAAAAAATGA
GCTGATTTAACAAAAATTTAACGCGAATTAATTCTGTGGAATGTGTGTCAGTTAGGGTGTGGAAAGTCCC
CAGGCTCCCCAGCAGGCAGAAGTATGCAAAGCATGCATCTCAATTAGTCAGCAACCAGGTGTGGAAAGTC
CCCAGGCTCCCCAGCAGGCAGAAGTATGCAAAGCATGCATCTCAATTAGTCAGCAACCATAGTCCCGCCC
CTAACTCCGCCCATCCCGCCCCTAACTCCGCCCAGTTCCGCCCATTCTCCGCCCCATGGCTGACTAATTT
TTTTTATTTATGCAGAGGCCGAGGCCGCCTCTGCCTCTGAGCTATTCCAGAAGTAGTGAGGAGGCTTTTT
TGGAGGCCTAGGCTTTTGCAAAAAGCTCCCGGGAGCTTGTATATCCATTTTCGGATCTGATCAGCACGTG
TTGACAATTAATCATCGGCATAGTATATCGGCATAGTATAATACGACAAGGTGAGGAACTAAACCATGGC
CAAGTTGACCAGTGCCGTTCCGGTGCTCACCGCGCGCGACGTCGCCGGAGCGGTCGAGTTCTGGACCGAC
CGGCTCGGGTTCTCCCGGGACTTCGTGGAGGACGACTTCGCCGGTGTGGTCCGGGACGACGTGACCCTGT
TCATCAGCGCGGTCCAGGACCAGGTGGTGCCGGACAACACCCTGGCCTGGGTGTGGGTGCGCGGCCTGGA
CGAGCTGTACGCCGAGTGGTCGGAGGTCGTGTCCACGAACTTCCGGGACGCCTCCGGGCCGGCCATGACC
GAGATCGGCGAGCAGCCGTGGGGGCGGGAGTTCGCCCTGCGCGACCCGGCCGGCAACTGCGTGCACTTCG
TGGCCGAGGAGCAGGACTGACACGTGCTACGAGATTTCGATTCCACCGCCGCCTTCTATGAAAGGTTGGG
CTTCGGAATCGTTTTCCGGGACGCCGGCTGGATGATCCTCCAGCGCGGGGATCTCATGCTGGAGTTCTTC
GCCCACCCCAACTTGTTTATTGCAGCTTATAATGGTTACAAATAAAGCAATAGCATCACAAATTTCACAA
ATAAAGCATTTTTTTCACTGCATTCTAGTTGTGGTTTGTCCAAACTCATCAATGTATCTTATCATGTCTG
TATACCGTCGACCTCTAGCTAGAGCTTGGCGTAATCATGGTCATAGCTGTTTCCTGTGTGAAATTGTTAT
CCGCTCACAATTCCACACAACATACGAGCCGGAAGCATAAAGTGTAAAGCCTGGGGTGCCTAATGAGTGA
GCTAACTCACATTAATTGCGTTGCGCTCACTGCCCGCTTTCCAGTCGGGAAACCTGTCGTGCCAGCTGCA
TTAATGAATCGGCCAACGCGCGGGGAGAGGCGGTTTGCGTATTGGGCGCTCTTCCGCTAGTCTGCAATGA
GTTCGAGTTGGCGCGCCTGTCATTCTAAATCTCTCTTTCAGCCTAAAGCTTTTTCCCCGTATCCCCCCAG
GTGTCTGCAGGCTCAAAGAGCAGCGAGAAGCGTTCAGAGGAAAGCGATCCCGTGCCACCTTCCCCGTGCC
CGGGCTGTCCCCGCACGCTGCCGGCTCGGGGATGCGGGGGGAGCGCCGGACCGGAGCGGAGCCCCGGGCG
GCTCGCTGCTGCCCCCTAGCGGGGGAGGGACGTAATTACATCCCTGGGGGCTTTGGGAGGGGGCTGTCCC
CGTGAGCTCCCAGGCGCGCCTGTCATTCTAAATCTCTCTTTCAGCCTAAAGCTTTTTCCCCGTATCCCCC
CAGGTGTCTGCAGGCTCAAAGAGCAGCGAGAAGCGTTCAGAGGAAAGCGATCCCGTGCCACCTTCCCCGT
GCCCGGGCTGTCCCCGCACGCTGCCGGCTCGGGGATGCGGGGGGAGCGCCGGACCGGAGCGGAGCCCCGG
GCGGCTCGCTGCTGCCCCCTAGCGGGGGAGGGACGTAATTACATCCCTGGGGGCTTTGGGGGGGGGCTGT
CCCCGTGAGCTCCCAGGCGCGCCAACTCGGTACTCGGGGATTTAATTAAGCTCTTCCGCTTCCTCGCTCA
CTGACTCGCTGCGCTCGGTCGTTCGGCTGCGGCGAGCGGTATCAGCTCACTCAAAGGCGGTAATACGGTT
ATCCACAGAATCAGGGGATAACGCAGGAAAGAACATGTGAGCAAAAGGCCAGCAAAAGGCCAGGAACCGT
AAAAAGGCCGCGTTGCTGGCGTTTTTCCATAGGCTCCGCCCCCCTGACGAGCATCACAAAAATCGACGCT
CAAGTCAGAGGTGGCGAAACCCGACAGGACTATAAAGATACCAGGCGTTTCCCCCTGGAAGCTCCCTCGT
GCGCTCTCCTGTTCCGACCCTGCCGCTTACCGGATACCTGTCCGCCTTTCTCCCTTCGGGAAGCGTGGCG
CTTTCTCATAGCTCACGCTGTAGGTATCTCAGTTCGGTGTAGGTCGTTCGCTCCAAGCTGGGCTGTGTGC
ACGAACCCCCCGTTCAGCCCGACCGCTGCGCCTTATCCGGTAACTATCGTCTTGAGTCCAACCCGGTAAG
ACACGACTTATCGCCACTGGCAGCAGCCACTGGTAACAGGATTAGCAGAGCGAGGTATGTAGGCGGTGCT
ACAGAGTTCTTGAAGTGGTGGCCTAACTACGGCTACACTAGAAGAACAGTATTTGGTATCTGCGCTCTGC
TGAAGCCAGTTACCTTCGGAAAAAGAGTTGGTAGCTCTTGATCCGGCAAACAAACCACCGCTGGTAGCGG
TTTTTTTGTTTGCAAGCAGCAGATTACGCGCAGAAAAAAAGGATCTCAAGAAGATCCTTTGATCTTTTCT
ACGGGGTCTGACGCTCAGTGGAACGAAAACTCACGTTAAGGGATTTTGGTCATGAGATTATCAAAAAGGA
TCTTCACCTAGATCCTTTTAAATTAAAAATGAAGTTTTAAATCAATCTAAAGTATATATGAGTAAACTTG
GTCTGACAGTTACCAATGCTTAATCAGTGAGGCACCTATCTCAGCGATCTGTCTATTTCGTTCATCCATA
GTTGCCTGACTCCCCGTCGTGTAGATAACTACGATACGGGAGGGCTTACCATCTGGCCCCAGTGCTGCAA
TGATACCGCGAGACCCACGCTCACCGGCTCCAGATTTATCAGCAATAAACCAGCCAGCCGGAAGGGCCGA
GCGCAGAAGTGGTCCTGCAACTTTATCCGCCTCCATCCAGTCTATTAATTGTTGCCGGGAAGCTAGAGTA
AGTAGTTCGCCAGTTAATAGTTTGCGCAACGTTGTTGCCATTGCTACAGGCATCGTGGTGTCACGCTCGT
CGTTTGGTATGGCTTCATTCAGCTCCGGTTCCCAACGATCAAGGCGAGTTACATGATCCCCCATGTTGTG
CAAAAAAGCGGTTAGCTCCTTCGGTCCTCCGATCGTTGTCAGAAGTAAGTTGGCCGCAGTGTTATCACTC
ATGGTTATGGCAGCACTGCATAATTCTCTTACTGTCATGCCATCCGTAAGATGCTTTTCTGTGACTGGTG
AGTACTCAACCAAGTCATTCTGAGAATAGTGTATGCGGCGACCGAGTTGCTCTTGCCCGGCGTCAATACG
GGATAATACCGCGCCACATAGCAGAACTTTAAAAGTGCTCATCATTGGAAAACGTTCTTCGGGGCGAAAA
CTCTCAAGGATCTTACCGCTGTTGAGATCCAGTTCGATGTAACCCACTCGTGCACCCAACTGATCTTCAG
CATCTTTTACTTTCACCAGCGTTTCTGGGTGAGCAAAAACAGGAAGGCAAAATGCCGCAAAAAAGGGAAT
AAGGGCGACACGGAAATGTTGAATACTCATACTCTTCCTTTTTCAATATTATTGAAGCATTTATCAGGGT
TATTGTCTCATGAGCGGATACATATTTGAATGTATTTAGAAAAATAAACAAATAGGGGTTCCGCGCACAT
TTCCCCGAAAAGTGCCAC
