>Addgene plasmid #65926 | pINTO-NFH::hSNRNP70 | depositor partial sequence | sequence record 112093 | backbone sequence
CTGACGTCGACGGATCGGGAGATCTCCCGATCCCCTATGGTGCACTCTCAGTACAATCTGCTCTGATGCC
GCATAGTTAAGCCAGTATCTGCTCCCTGCTTGTGTGTTGGAGGTCGCTGAGTAGTGCGCGAGCAAAATTT
AAGCTACAACAAGGCAAGGCTTGACCGACAATTGTTAATTAAGCTAGCAGTCTGCAATGAGTTCGAGTTG
GCGCGCCTGTCATTCTAAATCTCTCTTTCAGCCTAAAGCTTTTTCCCCGTATCCCCCCAGGTGTCTGCAG
GCTCAAAGAGCAGCGAGAAGCGTTCAGAGGAAAGCGATCCCGTGCCACCTTCCCCGTGCCCGGGCTGTCC
CCGCACGCTGCCGGCTCGGGGATGCGGGGGGAGCGCCGGACCGGAGCGGAGCCCCGGGCGGCTCGCTGCT
GCCCCCTAGCGGGGGAGGGACGTAATTACATCCCTGGGGGCTTTGGGAGGGGGCTGTCCCCGTGAGCTCC
CAGGCGCGCCTGTCATTCTAAATCTCTCTTTCAGCCTAAAGCTTTTTCCCCGTATCCCCCCAGGTGTCTG
CAGGCTCAAAGAGCAGCGAGAAGCGTTCAGAGGAAAGCGATCCCGTGCCACCTTCCCCGTGCCCGGGCTG
TCCCCGCACGCTGCCGGCTCGGGGATGCGGGGGGAGCGCCGGACCGGAGCGGAGCCCCGGGCGGCTCGCT
GCTGCCCCCTAGCGGGGGAGGGACGTAATTACATCCCTGGGGGCTTTGGGGGGGGGCTGTCCCCGTGAGC
TCCCAGGCGCGCCAACTCGGTACTCGGGGATGCTAGCGCACCATCAACGAGGAGGACATCTTGGCTAACC
AACCCCTGTTGTTACAGTCCATCCAGGACAGACTTGGCTCGCTGGTGGGCCAGGACAGCGGGTATGTGGG
GGGTCTTCCCAAGAACGTTAAGGAAAAGCTGCTGAGCTTGAAGACTTTACAAAGCGAGCTATTCGAAGTT
GAAAAGGAATTTCAGGTGGAGATGTTTGAGCTAGAGAACAAGTTTCTGCAGAAGTACAAGCCCATTTGGG
AGCAGCGGTCCAGGATCATTTCAGGACAAGAGCAACCCAAGCCGGAACAGATCGCAAAGGGCCAAGAGAT
TGTGGAGTCACTCAATGAGACGGAGTTGCAATTGCATGAAGAATCTGCTTAGGGTTAGGCGTTTTGCGCT
GCTTCGCGATGTACGGGCCAGATATACGCGTTGACATTGATTATTGACTAGTTATTAATAGTAATCAATT
ACGGGGTCATTAGTTCATAGCCCATATATGGAGTTCCGCGTTACATAACTTACGGTAAATGGCCCGCCTG
GCTGACCGCCCAACGACCCCCGCCCATTGACGTCAATAATGACGTATGTTCCCATAGTAACGCCAATAGG
GACTTTCCATTGACGTCAATGGGTGGAGTATTTACGGTAAACTGCCCACTTGGCAGTACATCAAGTGTAT
CATATGCCAAGTACGCCCCCTATTGACGTCAATGACGGTAAATGGCCCGCCTGGCATTATGCCCAGTACA
TGACCTTATGGGACTTTCCTACTTGGCAGTACATCTACGTATTAGTCATCGCTATTACCATGGTGATGCG
GTTTTGGCAGTACATCAATGGGCGTGGATAGCGGTTTGACTCACGGGGATTTCCAAGTCTCCACCCCATT
GACGTCAATGGGAGTTTGTTTTGGAACCAAAATCAACGGGACTTTCCAAAATGTCGTAACAACTCCGCCC
CATTGACGCAAATGGGCGGTAGGCGTGTACGGTGGGAGGTCTATATAAGCAGAGCTCTCCCTATCAGTGA
TAGAGATCTCCCTATCAGTGATAGAGATCGTCGACGAGCTCGTTTAGTGAACCGTCAGATCGCCTGGAGA
CGCCATCCACGCTGTTTTGACCTCCATAGAAGACACCGGGACCGATCCAGCCTCCGGACTCTAGCGTTTA
AAGGCCACCATGGATTACAAGGATGACGACGATAAGGGCTCCGGATACCCATACGATGTGCCAGATTACG
CTGGCAGCGAGAACCTGTACTTCCAGGGCTCCGGAACCGGTAGCGGTACCGAGCTCGGATCCACTAGTCC
AGTGTGGTGGAATTCTGCAGATATCCAGCACAGTGGCGGCCGCTCGAGTCTAGAGGGCCCGTTTAAACCC
GCTGATCAGCCTCGACTGTGCCTTCTAGTTGCCAGCCATCTGTTGTTTGCCCCTCCCCCGTGCCTTCCTT
GACCCTGGAAGGTGCCACTCCCACTGTCCTTTCCTAATAAAATGAGGAAATTGCATCGCATTGTCTGAGT
AGGTGTCATTCTATTCTGGGGGGTGGGGTGGGGCAGGACAGCAAGGGGGAGGATTGGGAAGACAATAGCA
GGCATGCTGGGGATGCGGTGGGCTCTATGGCTTCTGAGGCGGAAAGAACCAGCTGGGGCTCTAGGGGGTA
TCCCC
[124 nt withheld, positions 2456-2579]
C
[91 nt withheld, positions 2581-2671]
A
[49 nt withheld, positions 2673-2721]
CCTTTGACGTTGGAGTCCACGTTCTTT
[37 nt withheld, positions 2749-2785]
ACCCTATCTCGGTCTATTCTTTTGATTTATAAGGGATTTTGCCGATTTCGGCCTATTGGTTAAAAAATGA
GCTGATTTAACAAAAATTTAACGCGAATTAATTCTGTGGAATGTGTGTCAGTTAGGGTGTGGAAAGTCCC
CAGGCTCCCCAGCAGGCAGAAGTATGCAAAGCATGCATCTCAATTAGTCAGCAACCAGGTGTGGAAAGTC
CCCAGGCTCCCCAGCAGGCAGAAGTATGCAAAGCATGCATCTCAATTAGTCAGCAACCATAGTCCCGCCC
CTAACTCCGCCCATCCCGCCCCTAACTCCGCCCAGTTCCGCCCATTCTCCGCCCCATGGCTGACTAATTT
TTTTTATTTATGCAGAGGCCGAGGCCGCCTCTGCCTCTGAGCTATTCCAGAAGTAGTGAGGAGGCTTTTT
TGGAGGCCTAGGCTTTTGCAAAAAGCTCCCGGGAGCTTGTATATCCATTTTCGGATCTGATCAGCACGTG
TTGACAATTAATCATCGGCATAGTATATCGGCATAGTATAATACGACAAGGTGAGGAACTAAACCATGGC
CAAGTTGACCAGTGCCGTTCCGGTGCTCACCGCGCGCGACGTCGCCGGAGCGGTCGAGTTCTGGACCGAC
CGGCTCGGGTTCTCCCGGGACTTCGTGGAGGACGACTTCGCCGGTGTGGTCCGGGACGACGTGACCCTGT
TCATCAGCGCGGTCCAGGACCAGGTGGTGCCGGACAACACCCTGGCCTGGGTGTGGGTGCGCGGCCTGGA
CGAGCTGTACGCCGAGTGGTCGGAGGTCGTGTCCACGAACTTCCGGGACGCCTCCGGGCCGGCCATGACC
GAGATCGGCGAGCAGCCGTGGGGGCGGGAGTTCGCCCTGCGCGACCCGGCCGGCAACTGCGTGCACTTCG
TGGCCGAGGAGCAGGACTGACACGTGCTACGAGATTTCGATTCCACCGCCGCCTTCTATGAAAGGTTGGG
CTTCGGAATCGTTTTCCGGGACGCCGGCTGGATGATCCTCCAGCGCGGGGATCTCATGCTGGAGTTCTTC
GCCCACCCCAACTTGTTTATTGCAGCTTATAATGGTTACAAATAAAGCAATAGCATCACAAATTTCACAA
ATAAAGCATTTTTTTCACTGCATTCTAGTTGTGGTTTGTCCAAACTCATCAATGTATCTTATCATGTCTG
TATACCGTCGACCTCTAGCTAGAGCTTGGCGTAATCATGGTCATAGCTGTTTCCTGTGTGAAATTGTTAT
CCGCTCACAATTCCACACAACATACGAGCCGGAAGCATAAAGTGTAAAGCCTGGGGTGCCTAATGAGTGA
GCTAACTCACATTAATTGCGTTGCGCTCACTGCCCGCTTTCCAGTCGGGAAACCTGTCGTGCCAGCTGCA
TTAATGAATCGGCCAACGCGCGGGGAGAGGCGGTTTGCGTATTGGGCGCTCTTCCGCTAGTCTGCAATGA
GTTCGAGTTGGCGCGCCTGTCATTCTAAATCTCTCTTTCAGCCTAAAGCTTTTTCCCCGTATCCCCCCAG
GTGTCTGCAGGCTCAAAGAGCAGCGAGAAGCGTTCAGAGGAAAGCGATCCCGTGCCACCTTCCCCGTGCC
CGGGCTGTCCCCGCACGCTGCCGGCTCGGGGATGCGGGGGGAGCGCCGGACCGGAGCGGAGCCCCGGGCG
GCTCGCTGCTGCCCCCTAGCGGGGGAGGGACGTAATTACATCCCTGGGGGCTTTGGGAGGGGGCTGTCCC
CGTGAGCTCCCAGGCGCGCCTGTCATTCTAAATCTCTCTTTCAGCCTAAAGCTTTTTCCCCGTATCCCCC
CAGGTGTCTGCAGGCTCAAAGAGCAGCGAGAAGCGTTCAGAGGAAAGCGATCCCGTGCCACCTTCCCCGT
GCCCGGGCTGTCCCCGCACGCTGCCGGCTCGGGGATGCGGGGGGAGCGCCGGACCGGAGCGGAGCCCCGG
GCGGCTCGCTGCTGCCCCCTAGCGGGGGAGGGACGTAATTACATCCCTGGGGGCTTTGGGGGGGGGCTGT
CCCCGTGAGCTCCCAGGCGCGCCAACTCGGTACTCGGGGATTTAATTAAGCTCTTCCGCTTCCTCGCTCA
CTGACTCGCTGCGCTCGGTCGTTCGGCTGCGGCGAGCGGTATCAGCTCACTCAAAGGCGGTAATACGGTT
ATCCACAGAATCAGGGGATAACGCAGGAAAGAACATGTGAGCAAAAGGCCAGCAAAAGGCCAGGAACCGT
AAAAAGGCCGCGTTGCTGGCGTTTTTCCATAGGCTCCGCCCCCCTGACGAGCATCACAAAAATCGACGCT
CAAGTCAGAGGTGGCGAAACCCGACAGGACTATAAAGATACCAGGCGTTTCCCCCTGGAAGCTCCCTCGT
GCGCTCTCCTGTTCCGACCCTGCCGCTTACCGGATACCTGTCCGCCTTTCTCCCTTCGGGAAGCGTGGCG
CTTTCTCATAGCTCACGCTGTAGGTATCTCAGTTCGGTGTAGGTCGTTCGCTCCAAGCTGGGCTGTGTGC
ACGAACCCCCCGTTCAGCCCGACCGCTGCGCCTTATCCGGTAACTATCGTCTTGAGTCCAACCCGGTAAG
ACACGACTTATCGCCACTGGCAGCAGCCACTGGTAACAGGATTAGCAGAGCGAGGTATGTAGGCGGTGCT
ACAGAGTTCTTGAAGTGGTGGCCTAACTACGGCTACACTAGAAGAACAGTATTTGGTATCTGCGCTCTGC
TGAAGCCAGTTACCTTCGGAAAAAGAGTTGGTAGCTCTTGATCCGGCAAACAAACCACCGCTGGTAGCGG
TTTTTTTGTTTGCAAGCAGCAGATTACGCGCAGAAAAAAAGGATCTCAAGAAGATCCTTTGATCTTTTCT
ACGGGGTCTGACGCTCAGTGGAACGAAAACTCACGTTAAGGGATTTTGGTCATGAGATTATCAAAAAGGA
TCTTCACCTAGATCCTTTTAAATTAAAAATGAAGTTTTAAATCAATCTAAAGTATATATGAGTAAACTTG
GTCTGACAGTTACCAATGCTTAATCAGTGAGGCACCTATCTCAGCGATCTGTCTATTTCGTTCATCCATA
GTTGCCTGACTCCCCGTCGTGTAGATAACTACGATACGGGAGGGCTTACCATCTGGCCCCAGTGCTGCAA
TGATACCGCGAGACCCACGCTCACCGGCTCCAGATTTATCAGCAATAAACCAGCCAGCCGGAAGGGCCGA
GCGCAGAAGTGGTCCTGCAACTTTATCCGCCTCCATCCAGTCTATTAATTGTTGCCGGGAAGCTAGAGTA
AGTAGTTCGCCAGTTAATAGTTTGCGCAACGTTGTTGCCATTGCTACAGGCATCGTGGTGTCACGCTCGT
CGTTTGGTATGGCTTCATTCAGCTCCGGTTCCCAACGATCAAGGCGAGTTACATGATCCCCCATGTTGTG
CAAAAAAGCGGTTAGCTCCTTCGGTCCTCCGATCGTTGTCAGAAGTAAGTTGGCCGCAGTGTTATCACTC
ATGGTTATGGCAGCACTGCATAATTCTCTTACTGTCATGCCATCCGTAAGATGCTTTTCTGTGACTGGTG
AGTACTCAACCAAGTCATTCTGAGAATAGTGTATGCGGCGACCGAGTTGCTCTTGCCCGGCGTCAATACG
GGATAATACCGCGCCACATAGCAGAACTTTAAAAGTGCTCATCATTGGAAAACGTTCTTCGGGGCGAAAA
CTCTCAAGGATCTTACCGCTGTTGAGATCCAGTTCGATGTAACCCACTCGTGCACCCAACTGATCTTCAG
CATCTTTTACTTTCACCAGCGTTTCTGGGTGAGCAAAAACAGGAAGGCAAAATGCCGCAAAAAAGGGAAT
AAGGGCGACACGGAAATGTTGAATACTCATACTCTTCCTTTTTCAATATTATTGAAGCATTTATCAGGGT
TATTGTCTCATGAGCGGATACATATTTGAATGTATTTAGAAAAATAAACAAATAGGGGTTCCGCGCACAT
TTCCCCGAAAAGTGCCAC
