>Addgene plasmid #65926 | pINTO-NFH::hSNRNP70 | addgene partial sequence | sequence record 118603 | SV40pro-F2 5'-CCCCATGGCTGACTAATTTTT-3'
GAGGCCGAGGCCGCCTCTGCCTCTGAGCTATTCCAGAAGTAGTGAGGAGGCTTTTTTGGAGGCCTAGGCT
TTTGCAAAAAGCTCCCGGGAGCTTGTATATCCATTTTCGGATCTGATCAGCACGTGTTGACAATTAATCA
TCGGCATAGTATATCGGCATAGTATAATACGACAAGGTGAGGAACTAAACCATGGCCAAGTTGACCAGTG
CCGTTCCGGTGCTCACCGCGCGCGACGTCGCCGGAGCGGTCGAGTTCTGGACCGACCGGCTCGGGTTCTC
CCGGGACTTCGTGGAGGACGACTTCGCCGGTGTGGTCCGGGACGACGTGACCCTGTTCATCAGCGCGGTC
CAGGACCAGGTGGTGCCGGACAACACCCTGGCCTGGGTGTGGGTGCGCGGCCTGGACGAGCTGTACGCCG
AGTGGTCGGAGGTCGTGTCCACGAACTTCCGGGACGCCTCCGGGCCGGCCATGACCGAGATCGGCGAGCA
GCCGTGGGGGCGGGAGTTCGCCCTGCGCGACCCGGCCGGCAACTGCGTGCACTTCGTGGCCGAGGAGCAG
GACTGACACGTGCTACGAGATTTCGATTCCACCGCCGCCTTCTATGAAAGGTTGGGCTTCGGAATCGTTT
TCCGGGACGCCGGCTGGATGATCCTCCAGCGCGGGGATCTCATGCTGGAGTTCTTCGCCCACCCCAACTT
GTTTATTGCAGCTTATAATGGTTACAAATAAAGCAATAGCATCACAAATTTCACAAATAAAGCATTTTTT
TCACTGCATTCTAGTTGTGGTTTGTCCAAACTCATCAATGTATCTTATCATGTCTGTATACCGTCGACCT
CTAGCTAGAGCTTGGCGTAATCATGGTCATAGCTGTTTCCTGTGTGAAATTGTTATCCGCTCACAATTCC
ACACAACATACGAGCCGGAAGCATAAAGTGTAAAGCCTGGGGTGCCTAATGAGTGAGCTAACTCACATTA
ATTGCGTTGCGCTCACTGCCCGCTTTCCAGTCGGGAAACCTGTCGTGCCAGCTGCATTAATGAATCGGCC
AACGCGCGGG
