>Addgene plasmid #65926 | pINTO-NFH::hSNRNP70 | addgene partial sequence | sequence record 119724 | CMV-F 5'-CGCAAATGGGCGGTAGGCGTG-3'
CTATATAAGCAGAGCTCTCCCTATCAGTGATAGAGATCTCCCTATCAGTGATAGAGATCGTCGACGAGCT
CGTTTAGTGAACCGTCAGATCGCCTGGAGACGCCATCCACGCTGTTTTGACCTCCATAGAAGACACCGGG
ACCGATCCAGCCTCCGGACTCTAGCGTTTAAAGGCCACCATGGATTACAAGGATGACGACGATAAGGGCT
CCGGATACCCATACGATGTGCCAGATTACGCTGGCAGCGAGAACCTGTACTTCCAGGGCTCCGGAACCGG
TAGCGGTACCGAGCTCGGATCCATGACCCAGTTCCTGCCGCCCAACCTTCTGGCCCTCTTTGCCCCCCGT
GACCCTATTCCATACCTGCCACCCCTGGAGAAACTGCCACATGAAAAACACCACAATCAACCTTATTGTG
GCATTGCGCCGTACATTCGAGAGTTTGAGGACCCCCGAGATGCCCCTCCTCCAACTCGTGCTGAAACCCG
AGAGGAGCGCATGGAGAGGAAAAGACGGGAAAAGATTGAGCGGCGACAGCAAGAAGTGGAGACAGAGCTT
AAAATGTGGGACCCTCACAATGATCCCAATGCTCAGGGGGATGCCTTCAAGACTCTCTTCGTGGCGAGAG
TGAATTATGACACAACAGAATCCAAGCTCCGGAGAGAGTTTGAGGTGTACGGACCTATCAAAAGAATACA
CATGGTCTACAGTAAGCGGTCAGGAAAGCCCCGTGGCTATGCCTTCATCGAGTACGAACACGAGCGAGAC
ATGCACTCCGCTTACAAACACGCAGATGGCAAGAAGATTGATGGCAGGAGGGTCCTTGTGGACGTGGAGA
GGGGCCGAACCGTGAAGGGCTGGAGGCCCCGGCGGCTAGGAGGAGGCCTCGGTGGTACCAGAAGAGGAGG
GGCTGATGTGAACATCCGGCATTCAGGCCGCGATGACACCTCCCGCTACGATGAGAGGCCCGGCCCCTCC
CCGCTTCCGCACAGGGACCGGGACCGGGACCGTGAGCGGGAGCGCAGAGAGCGGAGCCGGGAGCGAGACA
AGGAGCGAGAACGGCGACGCTCCCGCTCCCGGGACCGGCGGAGGCGCTCACGGAGTC
