>Addgene plasmid #65926 | pINTO-NFH::hSNRNP70 | addgene partial sequence | sequence record 119726 | F1ori-R 5'-AGGGAAGAAAGCGAAAGGAG-3'
[61 nt withheld, positions 1-61]
GGGGATACCCCCTAGAGCCCCAGCTGGTTCTTTCCGCCTCAGAAGCCATAGAGCCCACCGCATCCCCAGC
ATGCCTGCTATTGTCTTCCCAATCCTCCCCCTTGCTGTCCTGCCCCACCCCACCCCCCAGAATAGAATGA
CACCTACTCAGACAATGCGATGCAATTTCCTCATTTTATTAGGAAAGGACAGTGGGAGTGGCACCTTCCA
GGGTCAAGGAAGGCACGGGGGAGGGGCAAACAACAGATGGCTGGCAACTAGAAGGCACAGTCGAGGCTGA
TCAGCGGGTTTAAACGGGCCCTCTAGACTCGAGTCATCACTCCGGCGCAGCCTCCATCAAATACCCATTC
TCCGGAGCCAGGTAGCCGTCGCCGCCCTCAGACTCCATGTACATGTCTCGGCTGTCGTTGCCCAGACCCT
CCAGCCCGTTGTCCTGGCCACCGCCCCCACCTCGGGCCTCATCCCTGCCCCGCTCACTGCCCCGCTCCCC
CCGTTTGTGCTCGCGGTCACGGTCACGGTCACGATCCCGGTCCCGGCGCCGCTCGCGCTCGCTCCGGTGG
CTCCGCCGTCGCTCCCGGTCACGATCCCGGCCCTTTTCCTCTGGACCGTCAGGGCCGTCAGGCCCGAGCT
CCCCTGGAGGCCCATCATCAGGGGGCGCGTCACCCGCCTCGGAGGGCTCCGCCATGTCGCCACCGCCACC
ACGCAGCTCCTCCTTGCGCTCCCGCTCCCGCCGGGCCCGCTCCCGACTCCGGCTGCTTCGCCGCTTCCGG
TCCCGGTCCTTGTCCTTGCTCCGCTCCCTGGAGCGCCTCCGCTCCTCCTTGTCGCGACTCCGTGAGCGCC
TCCGCCGGTCCCGGGAGCGGGAGCGTCGCCGTTCTCGCTCCTTGTCTCGCTCCCGGCTCCGCTCTCTGCG
CTCCCG
